>Addgene plasmid #17467 | Bnip3L pcDNA3.1 | addgene full sequence | sequence record 394851 | Addgene NGS Result
CACATTTCCCCGAAAAGTGCCACCTGACGTCGACGGATCGGGAGATCTCCCGATCCCCTATGGTGCACTC
TCAGTACAATCTGCTCTGATGCCGCATAGTTAAGCCAGTATCTGCTCCCTGCTTGTGTGTTGGAGGTCGC
TGAGTAGTGCGCGAGCAAAATTTAAGCTACAACAAGGCAAGGCTTGACCGACAATTGCATGAAGAATCTG
CTTAGGGTTAGGCGTTTTGCGCTGCTTCGCGATGTACGGGCCAGATATACGCGTTGACATTGATTATTGA
CTAGTTATTAATAGTAATCAATTACGGGGTCATTAGTTCATAGCCCATATATGGAGTTCCGCGTTACATA
ACTTACGGTAAATGGCCCGCCTGGCTGACCGCCCAACGACCCCCGCCCATTGACGTCAATAATGACGTAT
GTTCCCATAGTAACGCCAATAGGGACTTTCCATTGACGTCAATGGGTGGAGTATTTACGGTAAACTGCCC
ACTTGGCAGTACATCAAGTGTATCATATGCCAAGTACGCCCCCTATTGACGTCAATGACGGTAAATGGCC
CGCCTGGCATTATGCCCAGTACATGACCTTATGGGACTTTCCTACTTGGCAGTACATCTACGTATTAGTC
ATCGCTATTACCATGGTGATGCGGTTTTGGCAGTACATCAATGGGCGTGGATAGCGGTTTGACTCACGGG
GATTTCCAAGTCTCCACCCCATTGACGTCAATGGGAGTTTGTTTTGGCACCAAAATCAACGGGACTTTCC
AAAATGTCGTAACAACTCCGCCCCATTGACGCAAATGGGCGGTAGGCGTGTACGGTGGGAGGTCTATATA
AGCAGAGCTCTCTGGCTAACTAGAGAACCCACTGCTTACTGGCTTATCGAAATTAATACGACTCACTATA
GGGAGACCCAAGCTTGGTACCGAGCTCGGATCCCCACCATGTCGTCCCACCTAGTCGAGCCGCCGCCGCC
CCTGCACAACAACAACAACAACTGCGAGGAAAATGAGCAGTCTCTGCCCCCGCCGGCCGGCCTCAACAGT
TCCTGGGTGGAGCTACCCATGAACAGCAGCAATGGCAATGATAATGGCAATGGGAAAAATGGGGGGCTGG
AACACGTACCATCCTCATCCTCCATCCACAATGGAGACATGGAGAAGATTCTTTTGGATGCACAACATGA
ATCAGGACAGAGTAGTTCCAGAGGCAGTTCTCACTGTGACAGCCCTTCGCCACAAGAAGATGGGCAGATC
ATGTTTGATGTGGAAATGCACACCAGCAGGGACCATAGCTCTCAGTCAGAAGAAGAAGTTGTAGAAGGAG
AGAAGGAAGTCGAGGCTTTGAAGAAAAGTGCGGACTGGGTATCAGACTGGTCCAGTAGACCCGAAAACAT
TCCACCCAAGGAGTTCCACTTCAGACACCCTAAACGTTCTGTGTCTTTAAGCATGAGGAAAAGTGGAGCC
ATGAAGAAAGGGGGTATTTTCTCCGCAGAATTTCTGAAGGTGTTCATTCCATCTCTCTTCCTTTCTCATG
TTTTGGCTTTGGGGCTAGGCATCTATATTGGAAAGCGACTGAGCACACCCTCTGCCAGCACCTACTGAGG
GAAAGGAAAAGCCCCTGGAAATGCGTGTGACCTGTGAAGTGGTGTATTGTCACAGTAGCTTATTTGAACT
TGAGACCATTGTAAGCATGACCCAACCTACCACCCTGTTTTTACATATCCAATTCCAGTAACTCTCAAAT
TCAATATTTTATTCAAACTCTGTTGAGGCATTTTACTAACCTTATACCCTTTTTGGCCTGAAGACATTTT
AGAATTTCCTAACAGAGTTTACTGTTGTTTAGAAATTTGCAAGGGCTTCTTTTCCGCAAATGCCACCAGC
AGATTATAATTTTGTCAGCAATGCTATTATCTCTAATTAGTGCCACCAGACTAGACCTGTATCTCGAGCA
TGCATCTAGAGGGCCCTATTCTATAGTGTCACCTAAATGCTAGAGCTCGCTGATCAGCCTCGACTGTGCC
TTCTAGTTGCCAGCCATCTGTTGTTTGCCCCTCCCCCGTGCCTTCCTTGACCCTGGAAGGTGCCACTCCC
ACTGTCCTTTCCTAATAAAATGAGGAAATTGCATCGCATTGTCTGAGTAGGTGTCATTCTATTCTGGGGG
GTGGGGTGGGGCAGGACAGCAAGGGGGAGGATTGGGAAGACAATAGCAGGCATGCTGGGGATGCGGTGGG
CTCTATGGCTTCTGAGGCGGAAAGAACCAGCTGGGGCTCTAGGGGGTATCCCC
[124 nt withheld, positions 2294-2417]
C
[91 nt withheld, positions 2419-2509]
A
[49 nt withheld, positions 2511-2559]
CCTTTGACGTTGGAGTCCACGTTCTTT
[37 nt withheld, positions 2587-2623]
ACCCTATCTCGGTCTATTCTTTTGATTTATAAGGGATTTTGCCGATTTCGGCCTATTGGTTAAAAAATGA
GCTGATTTAACAAAAATTTAACGCGAATTAATTCTGTGGAATGTGTGTCAGTTAGGGTGTGGAAAGTCCC
CAGGCTCCCCAGCAGGCAGAAGTATGCAAAGCATGCATCTCAATTAGTCAGCAACCAGGTGTGGAAAGTC
CCCAGGCTCCCCAGCAGGCAGAAGTATGCAAAGCATGCATCTCAATTAGTCAGCAACCATAGTCCCGCCC
CTAACTCCGCCCATCCCGCCCCTAACTCCGCCCAGTTCCGCCCATTCTCCGCCCCATGGCTGACTAATTT
TTTTTATTTATGCAGAGGCCGAGGCCGCCTCTGCCTCTGAGCTATTCCAGAAGTAGTGAGGAGGCTTTTT
TGGAGGCCTAGGCTTTTGCAAAAAGCTCCCGGGAGCTTGTATATCCATTTTCGGATCTGATCAAGAGACA
GGATGAGGATCGTTTCGCATGATTGAACAAGATGGATTGCACGCAGGTTCTCCGGCCGCTTGGGTGGAGA
GGCTATTCGGCTATGACTGGGCACAACAGACAATCGGCTGCTCTGATGCCGCCGTGTTCCGGCTGTCAGC
GCAGGGGCGCCCGGTTCTTTTTGTCAAGACCGACCTGTCCGGTGCCCTGAATGAACTGCAGGACGAGGCA
GCGCGGCTATCGTGGCTGGCCACGACGGGCGTTCCTTGCGCAGCTGTGCTCGACGTTGTCACTGAAGCGG
GAAGGGACTGGCTGCTATTGGGCGAAGTGCCGGGGCAGGATCTCCTGTCATCTCACCTTGCTCCTGCCGA
GAAAGTATCCATCATGGCTGATGCAATGCGGCGGCTGCATACGCTTGATCCGGCTACCTGCCCATTCGAC
CACCAAGCGAAACATCGCATCGAGCGAGCACGTACTCGGATGGAAGCCGGTCTTGTCGATCAGGATGATC
TGGACGAAGAGCATCAGGGGCTCGCGCCAGCCGAACTGTTCGCCAGGCTCAAGGCGCGCATGCCCGACGG
CGAGGATCTCGTCGTGACCCATGGCGATGCCTGCTTGCCGAATATCATGGTGGAAAATGGCCGCTTTTCT
GGATTCATCGACTGTGGCCGGCTGGGTGTGGCGGACCGCTATCAGGACATAGCGTTGGCTACCCGTGATA
TTGCTGAAGAGCTTGGCGGCGAATGGGCTGACCGCTTCCTCGTGCTTTACGGTATCGCCGCTCCCGATTC
GCAGCGCATCGCCTTCTATCGCCTTCTTGACGAGTTCTTCTGAGCGGGACTCTGGGGTTCGAAATGACCG
ACCAAGCGACGCCCAACCTGCCATCACGAGATTTCGATTCCACCGCCGCCTTCTATGAAAGGTTGGGCTT
CGGAATCGTTTTCCGGGACGCCGGCTGGATGATCCTCCAGCGCGGGGATCTCATGCTGGAGTTCTTCGCC
CACCCCAACTTGTTTATTGCAGCTTATAATGGTTACAAATAAAGCAATAGCATCACAAATTTCACAAATA
AAGCATTTTTTTCACTGCATTCTAGTTGTGGTTTGTCCAAACTCATCAATGTATCTTATCATGTCTGTAT
ACCGTCGACCTCTAGCTAGAGCTTGGCGTAATCATGGTCATAGCTGTTTCCTGTGTGAAATTGTTATCCG
CTCACAATTCCACACAACATACGAGCCGGAAGCATAAAGTGTAAAGCCTGGGGTGCCTAATGAGTGAGCT
AACTCACATTAATTGCGTTGCGCTCACTGCCCGCTTTCCAGTCGGGAAACCTGTCGTGCCAGCTGCATTA
ATGAATCGGCCAACGCGCGGGGAGAGGCGGTTTGCGTATTGGGCGCTCTTCCGCTTCCTCGCTCACTGAC
TCGCTGCGCTCGGTCGTTCGGCTGCGGCGAGCGGTATCAGCTCACTCAAAGGCGGTAATACGGTTATCCA
CAGAATCAGGGGATAACGCAGGAAAGAACATGTGAGCAAAAGGCCAGCAAAAGGCCAGGAACCGTAAAAA
GGCCGCGTTGCTGGCGTTTTTCCATAGGCTCCGCCCCCCTGACGAGCATCACAAAAATCGACGCTCAAGT
CAGAGGTGGCGAAACCCGACAGGACTATAAAGATACCAGGCGTTTCCCCCTGGAAGCTCCCTCGTGCGCT
CTCCTGTTCCGACCCTGCCGCTTACCGGATACCTGTCCGCCTTTCTCCCTTCGGGAAGCGTGGCGCTTTC
TCATAGCTCACGCTGTAGGTATCTCAGTTCGGTGTAGGTCGTTCGCTCCAAGCTGGGCTGTGTGCACGAA
CCCCCCGTTCAGCCCGACCGCTGCGCCTTATCCGGTAACTATCGTCTTGAGTCCAACCCGGTAAGACACG
ACTTATCGCCACTGGCAGCAGCCACTGGTAACAGGATTAGCAGAGCGAGGTATGTAGGCGGTGCTACAGA
GTTCTTGAAGTGGTGGCCTAACTACGGCTACACTAGAAGAACAGTATTTGGTATCTGCGCTCTGCTGAAG
CCAGTTACCTTCGGAAAAAGAGTTGGTAGCTCTTGATCCGGCAAACAAACCACCGCTGGTAGCGGTGGTT
TTTTTGTTTGCAAGCAGCAGATTACGCGCAGAAAAAAAGGATCTCAAGAAGATCCTTTGATCTTTTCTAC
GGGGTCTGACGCTCAGTGGAACGAAAACTCACGTTAAGGGATTTTGGTCATGAGATTATCAAAAAGGATC
TTCACCTAGATCCTTTTAAATTAAAAATGAAGTTTTAAATCAATCTAAAGTATATATGAGTAAACTTGGT
CTGACAGTTACCAATGCTTAATCAGTGAGGCACCTATCTCAGCGATCTGTCTATTTCGTTCATCCATAGT
TGCCTGACTCCCCGTCGTGTAGATAACTACGATACGGGAGGGCTTACCATCTGGCCCCAGTGCTGCAATG
ATACCGCGAGACCCACGCTCACCGGCTCCAGATTTATCAGCAATAAACCAGCCAGCCGGAAGGGCCGAGC
GCAGAAGTGGTCCTGCAACTTTATCCGCCTCCATCCAGTCTATTAATTGTTGCCGGGAAGCTAGAGTAAG
TAGTTCGCCAGTTAATAGTTTGCGCAACGTTGTTGCCATTGCTACAGGCATCGTGGTGTCACGCTCGTCG
TTTGGTATGGCTTCATTCAGCTCCGGTTCCCAACGATCAAGGCGAGTTACATGATCCCCCATGTTGTGCA
AAAAAGCGGTTAGCTCCTTCGGTCCTCCGATCGTTGTCAGAAGTAAGTTGGCCGCAGTGTTATCACTCAT
GGTTATGGCAGCACTGCATAATTCTCTTACTGTCATGCCATCCGTAAGATGCTTTTCTGTGACTGGTGAG
TACTCAACCAAGTCATTCTGAGAATAGTGTATGCGGCGACCGAGTTGCTCTTGCCCGGCGTCAATACGGG
ATAATACCGCGCCACATAGCAGAACTTTAAAAGTGCTCATCATTGGAAAACGTTCTTCGGGGCGAAAACT
CTCAAGGATCTTACCGCTGTTGAGATCCAGTTCGATGTAACCCACTCGTGCACCCAACTGATCTTCAGCA
TCTTTTACTTTCACCAGCGTTTCTGGGTGAGCAAAAACAGGAAGGCAAAATGCCGCAAAAAAGGGAATAA
GGGCGACACGGAAATGTTGAATACTCATACTCTTCCTTTTTCAATATTATTGAAGCATTTATCAGGGTTA
TTGTCTCATGAGCGGATACATATTTGAATGTATTTAGAAAAATAAACAAATAGGGGTTCCGCG
Features (pLannotate 1.2.2; 21 found; start..end, strand, type, name):
     59..111     -  misc_feature   bom (fragment): basis of mobility region from pBR322
    266..645     +  enhancer       CMV enhancer: human cytomegalovirus immediate early enhancer
    646..849     +  promoter       CMV promoter: human cytomegalovirus (CMV) immediate early promoter
    845..878     +  LTR            5' LTR (truncated) (fragment): truncated 5' long terminal repeat (LTR) from HIV-1
    894..912     +  promoter       T7 promoter: promoter for bacteriophage T7 RNA polymerase
    949..1605    +  CDS            BNIP3L: BNI3L_HUMAN - Also known as BNIP3A, BNIP3H, NIX. Experimental evidence at protein level: Swiss-Prot protein existence level 1. Induces apoptosis. Interacts with viral and cellular anti- apoptosis proteins. Can overcome the suppressors BCL-2 and BCL-XL, although high levels of BCL-XL expression will inhibit apoptosis. Inhibits apoptosis induced by BNIP3. Involved in mitochondrial quality control via its interaction with SPATA18/MIEAP: in response to mitochondrial damage, participates in mitochondrial protein catabolic process (also named MALM) leading to the degradation of damaged proteins insi
   1980..1998    -  promoter       SP6 promoter: promoter for bacteriophage SP6 RNA polymerase
   2024..2248    +  polyA_signal   bGH poly(A) signal: bovine growth hormone polyadenylation signal
   2252..2273    +  promoter       SV40 promoter (fragment): SV40 enhancer and early promoter
   2294..2722    +  rep_origin     f1 ori (sequence partly withheld): f1 bacteriophage origin of replication; arrow indicates direction of (+) strand synthesis
   2736..3065    +  promoter       SV40 promoter: SV40 enhancer and early promoter
   3132..3923    +  CDS            neo: KKA2_KLEPN - Also known as kan, nptII. Experimental evidence at protein level: Swiss-Prot protein existence level 1. Resistance to kanamycin, neomycin, paromomycin, ribostamycin, butirosin and gentamicin B. From Klebsiella pneumoniae.
   3947..4105    +  CDS            ble (fragment): BLE_KLEPN - Experimental evidence at protein level: Swiss-Prot protein existence level 1. Binding protein with a strong affinity to the bleomycin family of antibiotics. Binds to CL990; an antimitotic-antibiotic compound. From Klebsiella pneumoniae.
   4100..4221    +  polyA_signal   SV40 poly(A) signal: SV40 polyadenylation signal
   4294..4310    -  protein_bind   lac operator: The lac repressor binds to the lac operator to inhibit transcription in E. coli. This inhibition can be relieved by adding lactose or isopropyl-β-D-thiogalactopyranoside (IPTG). lac repressor encoded by lacI
   4318..4348    -  promoter       lac promoter: promoter for the E. coli lac operon
   4363..4384    -  protein_bind   CAP binding site: CAP binding activates transcription in the presence of cAMP. E. coli catabolite activator protein
   4397..4489    -  CDS            lacI (fragment): lac repressor; lacI; The lac repressor binds to the lac operator to inhibit transcription in E. coli. This inhibition can be relieved by adding lactose or isopropyl-β-D-thiogalactopyranoside (IPTG).
   4672..5260    -  rep_origin     ori: high-copy-number ColE1/pMB1/pBR322/pUC origin of replication
   5431..6291    -  CDS            AmpR: β-lactamase; bla; confers resistance to ampicillin, carbenicillin, and related antibiotics
   6292..6396    -  promoter       AmpR promoter: bla
