[The description below was written by a language model from this plasmid's Addgene catalogue record and pLannotate feature annotations shown in this document.]
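Description:
Bnip3L pcDNA3.1 is a mammalian expression plasmid built on the pcDNA3.1 backbone and carrying human BNIP3L (also known as NIX, BNIP3a or NIP3L). The sequenced record is about 6.4 kb, consistent with the stated backbone of roughly 5.4 kb plus an insert of about 1 kb introduced by restriction cloning. It is maintained in E. coli as a high-copy plasmid through a ColE1/pUC-type origin and is selected with ampicillin via the β-lactamase gene and its native promoter. An f1 origin is also present, which in principle allows single-stranded DNA production. Short annotated fragments such as bom, lac promoter/operator pieces, a partial ble and a truncated HIV-1 LTR match appear to be backbone remnants or incidental hits rather than functional modules.

The BNIP3L coding sequence, annotated as a 657 bp open reading frame, sits downstream of the human cytomegalovirus immediate-early enhancer and promoter and upstream of the bovine growth hormone polyadenylation signal, giving strong constitutive expression in transfected mammalian cells. The insert is larger than the annotated ORF, so some flanking untranslated sequence is probably included. No epitope tag or reporter is annotated. T7 and SP6 promoters flank the cloning region and can serve for in vitro transcription or as sequencing priming sites. A separate SV40 early promoter drives the neomycin phosphotransferase gene with an SV40 poly(A) signal, permitting G418 selection of stable cell lines.

BNIP3L encodes a pro-apoptotic protein that interacts with BCL-2 family members and takes part in mitochondrial quality control. The associated study examined its induction by p53 under hypoxia and its role in restraining tumour growth, so the plasmid is suited to overexpression studies of BNIP3L function in mammalian cells.
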