Addgene plasmid #17467: Bnip3L pcDNA3.1
Depositing lab: Wafik El-Deiry. Publication: Bnip3L is induced by p53 under hypoxia, and its knockdown promotes tumor growth. Fei P, Wang W, Kim SH, Wang S, Burns TF, Sax JK, Buzzai M, Dicker DT, McKenna WG, Bernhard EJ, El-Deiry WS. Cancer Cell. 2004 Dec . 6(6):597-609. 10.1016/j.ccr.2004.10.012 PubMed 15607964.
Backbone
  Vector backbone: pcDNA3.1
  Backbone size w/o insert (bp): 5428
  Vector type: Mammalian Expression
Growth in bacteria
  Bacterial resistance: Ampicillin, 100 μg/mL
  Growth temperature: 37°C
  Growth strain: DH5alpha
  Copy number: High Copy
Gene/Insert
  Gene/Insert name: Bnip3L
  Species: H. sapiens (human)
  Insert size (bp): 1000
  Entrez Gene: BNIP3L (a.k.a. BNIP3a, NIP3L, NIX)
  Cloning method: Restriction Enzyme
  Sequencing primers: 5′ na
Terms and licenses: Academic/Nonprofit Terms; Industry Terms: Not Available to Industry
How to cite: Bnip3L pcDNA3.1 was a gift from Wafik El-Deiry (Addgene plasmid # 17467 ; http://n2t.net/addgene:17467 ; RRID:Addgene_17467)
